>Addgene plasmid #198392 | pHR RPS27A K107/113R-3xFlag_IRES-GFP | addgene full sequence | sequence record 390469 | Addgene NGS Result
TCATGACCAAAATCCCTTAACGTGAGTTTTCGTTCCACTGAGCGTCAGACCCCGTAGAAAAGATCAAAGG
ATCTTCTTGAGATCCTTTTTTTCTGCGCGTAATCTGCTGCTTGCAAACAAAAAAACCACCGCTACCAGCG
GTGGTTTGTTTGCCGGATCAAGAGCTACCAACTCTTTTTCCGAAGGTAACTGGCTTCAGCAGAGCGCAGA
TACCAAATACTGTTCTTCTAGTGTAGCCGTAGTTAGGCCACCACTTCAAGAACTCTGTAGCACCGCCTAC
ATACCTCGCTCTGCTAATCCTGTTACCAGTGGCTGCTGCCAGTGGCGATAAGTCGTGTCTTACCGGGTTG
GACTCAAGACGATAGTTACCGGATAAGGCGCAGCGGTCGGGCTGAACGGGGGGTTCGTGCACACAGCCCA
GCTTGGAGCGAACGACCTACACCGAACTGAGATACCTACAGCGTGAGCTATGAGAAAGCGCCACGCTTCC
CGAAGGGAGAAAGGCGGACAGGTATCCGGTAAGCGGCAGGGTCGGAACAGGAGAGCGCACGAGGGAGCTT
CCAGGGGGAAACGCCTGGTATCTTTATAGTCCTGTCGGGTTTCGCCACCTCTGACTTGAGCGTCGATTTT
TGTGATGCTCGTCAGGGGGGCGGAGCCTATGGAAAAACGCCAGCAACGCGGCCTTTTTACGGTTCCTGGC
CTTTTGCTGGCCTTTTGCTCACATGTTCTTTCCTGCGTTATCCCCTGATTCTGTGGATAACCGTATTACC
GCCTTTGAGTGAGCTGATACCGCTCGCCGCAGCCGAACGACCGAGCGCAGCGAGTCAGTGAGCGAGGAAG
CGGAAGAGCGCCCAATACGCAAACCGCCTCTCCCCGCGCGTTGGCCGATTCATTAATGCAGCTGTGGAAT
GTGTGTCAGTTAGGGTGTGGAAAGTCCCCAGGCTCCCCAGCAGGCAGAAGTATGCAAAGCATGCATCTCA
ATTAGTCAGCAACCAGGTGTGGAAAGTCCCCAGGCTCCCCAGCAGGCAGAAGTATGCAAAGCATGCATCT
CAATTAGTCAGCAACCATAGTCCCGCCCCTAACTCCGCCCATCCCGCCCCTAACTCCGCCCAGTTCCGCC
CATTCTCCGCCCCATGGCTGACTAATTTTTTTTATTTATGCAGAGGCCGAGGCCGCCTCGGCCTCTGAGC
TATTCCAGAAGTAGTGAGGAGGCTTTTTTGGAGGCCTAGGCTTTTGCAAAAAGCTTGGACACAAGACAGG
CTTGCGAGATATGTTTGAGAATACCACTTTATCCCGCGTCAGGGAGAGGCAGTGCGTAAAAAGACGCGGA
CTCATGTGAAATACTGGTTTTTAGTGCGCCAGATCTCTATAATCTCGCGCAACCTATTTTCCCCTCGAAC
ACTTTTTAAGCCGTAGATAAACAGGCTGGGACACTTCACATGAGCGAAAAATACATCGTCACCTGGGACA
TGTTGCAGATCCATGCACGTAAACTCGCAAGCCGACTGATGCCTTCTGAACAATGGAAAGGCATTATTGC
CGTAAGCCGTGGCGGTCTGTACCGGGTGCGTTACTGGCGCGTGAACTGGGTATTCGTCATGTCGATACCG
TTTGTATTTCCAGCTACGATCACGACAACCAGCGCGAGCTTAAAGTGCTGAAACGCGCAGAAGGCGATGG
CGAAGGCTTCATCGTTATTGATGACCTGGTGGATACCGGTGGTACTGCGGTTGCGATTCGTGAAATGTAT
CCAAAAGCGCACTTTGTCACCATCTTCGCAAAACCGGCTGGTCGTCCGCTGGTTGATGACTATGTTGTTG
ATATCCCGCAAGATACCTGGATTGAACAGCCGTGGGATATGGGCGTCGTATTCGTCCCGCCAATCTCCGG
TCGCTAATCTTTTCAACGCCTGGCACTGCCGGGCGTTGTTCTTTTTAACTTCAGGCGGGTTACAATAGTT
TCCAGTAAGTATTCTGGAGGCTGCATCCATGACACAGGCAAACCTGAGCGAAACCCTGTTCAAACCCCGC
TTTAAACATCCTGAAACCTCGACGCTAGTCCGCCGCTTTAATCACGGCGCACAACCGCCTGTGCAGTCGG
CCCTTGATGGTAAAACCATCCCTCACTGGTATCGCATGATTAACCGTCTGATGTGGATCTGGCGCGGCAT
TGACCCACGCGAAATCCTCGACGTCCAGGCACGTATTGTGATGAGCGATGCCGAACGTACCGACGATGAT
TTATACGATACGGTGATTGGCTACCGTGGCGGCAACTGGATTTATGAGTGGGCCCCGGATCTTTGTGAAG
GAACCTTACTTCTGTGGTGTGACATAATTGGACAAACTACCTACAGAGATTTAAAGCTCTAAGGTAAATA
TAAAATTTTTAAGTGTATAATGTGTTAAACTACTGATTCTAATTGTTTGTGTATTTTAGATTCCAACCTA
TGGAACTGATGAATGGGAGCAGTGGTGGAATGCCTTTAATGAGGAAAACCTGTTTTGCTCAGAAGAAATG
CCATCTAGTGATGATGAGGCTACTGCTGACTCTCAACATTCTACTCCTCCAAAAAAGAAGAGAAAGGTAG
AAGACCCCAAGGACTTTCCTTCAGAATTGCTAAGTTTTTTGAGTCATGCTGTGTTTAGTAATAGAACTCT
TGCTTGCTTTGCTATTTACACCACAAAGGAAAAAGCTGCACTGCTATACAAGAAAATTATGGAAAAATAT
TCTGTAACCTTTATAAGTAGGCATAACAGTTATAATCATAACATACTGTTTTTTCTTACTCCACACAGGC
ATAGAGTGTCTGCTATTAATAACTATGCTCAAAAATTGTGTACCTTTAGCTTTTTAATTTGTAAAGGGGT
TAATAAGGAATATTTGATGTATAGTGCCTTGACTAGAGATCATAATCAGCCATACCACATTTGTAGAGGT
TTTACTTGCTTTAAAAAACCTCCCACACCTCCCCCTGAACCTGAAACATAAAATGAATGCAATTGTTGTT
GTTAACTTGTTTATTGCAGCTTATAATGGTTACAAATAAAGCAATAGCATCACAAATTTCACAAATAAAG
CATTTTTTTCACTGCATTCTAGTTGTGGTTTGTCCAAACTCATCAATGTATCTTATCATGTCTGGATCAA
CTGGATAACTCAAGCTAACCAAAATCATCCCAAACTTCCCACCCCATACCCTATTACCACTGCCAATTAC
CTGTGGTTTCATTTACTCTAAACCTGTGATTCCTCTGAATTATTTTCATTTTAAAGAAATTGTATTTGTT
AAATATGTACTACAAACTTAGTAGTTGGAAGGGCTAATTCACTCCCAAAGAAGACAAGATATCCTTGATC
TGTGGATCTACCACACACAAGGCTACTTCCCTGATTAGCAGAACTACACACCAGGGCCAGGGGTCAGATA
TCCACTGACCTTTGGATGGTGCTACAAGCTAGTACCAGTTGAGCCAGATAAGGTAGAAGAGGCCAATAAA
GGAGAGAACACCAGCTTGTTACACCCTGTGAGCCTGCATGGGATGGATGACCCGGAGAGAGAAGTGTTAG
AGTGGAGGTTTGACAGCCGCCTAGCATTTCATCACGTGGCCCGAGAGCTGCATCCGGAGTACTTCAAGAA
CTGCTGATATCGAGCTTGCTACAAGGGACTTTCCGCTGGGGACTTTCCAGGGAGGCGTGGCCTGGGCGGG
ACTGGGGAGTGGCGAGCCCTCAGATCCTGCATATAAGCAGCTGCTTTTTGCCTGTACTGGGTCTCTCTGG
TTAGACCAGATCTGAGCCTGGGAGCTCTCTGGCTAACTAGGGAACCCACTGCTTAAGCCTCAATAAAGCT
TGCCTTGAGTGCTTCAAGTAGTGTGTGCCCGTCTGTTGTGTGACTCTGGTAACTAGAGATCCCTCAGACC
CTTTTAGTCAGTGTGGAAAATCTCTAGCAGTGGCGCCCGAACAGGGACTTGAAAGCGAAAGGGAAACCAG
AGGAGCTCTCTCGACGCAGGACTCGGCTTGCTGAAGCGCGCACGGCAAGAGGTGAGGGGCGGCGACTGGT
GAGTACGCCAAAAATTTTGACTAGCGGAGGCTAGAAGGAGAGAGATGGGTGCGAGAGCGTCAGTATTAAG
CGGGGGAGAATTAGATCGCGATGGGAAAAAATTCGGTTAAGGCCAGGGGGAAAGAAAAAATATAAATTAA
AACATATAGTATGGGCAAGCAGGGAGCTAGAACGATTCGCAGTTAATCCTGGCCTGTTAGAAACATCAGA
AGGCTGTAGACAAATACTGGGACAGCTACAACCATCCCTTCAGACAGGATCAGAAGAACTTAGATCATTA
TATAATACAGTAGCAACCCTCTATTGTGTGCATCAAAGGATAGAGATAAAAGACACCAAGGAAGCTTTAG
ACAAGATAGAGGAAGAGCAAAACAAAAGTAAGACCACCGCACAGCAAGCGGCCGGCCGCTGATCTTCAGA
CCTGGAGGAGGAGATATGAGGGACAATTGGAGAAGTGAATTATATAAATATAAAGTAGTAAAAATTGAAC
CATTAGGAGTAGCACCCACCAAGGCAAAGAGAAGAGTGGTGCAGAGAGAAAAAAGAGCAGTGGGAATAGG
AGCTTTGTTCCTTGGGTTCTTGGGAGCAGCAGGAAGCACTATGGGCGCAGCGTCAATGACGCTGACGGTA
CAGGCCAGACAATTATTGTCTGGTATAGTGCAGCAGCAGAACAATTTGCTGAGGGCTATTGAGGCGCAAC
AGCATCTGTTGCAACTCACAGTCTGGGGCATCAAGCAGCTCCAGGCAAGAATCCTGGCTGTGGAAAGATA
CCTAAAGGATCAACAGCTCCTGGGGATTTGGGGTTGCTCTGGAAAACTCATTTGCACCACTGCTGTGCCT
TGGAATGCTAGTTGGAGTAATAAATCTCTGGAACAGATTTGGAATCACACGACCTGGATGGAGTGGGACA
GAGAAATTAACAATTACACAAGCTTAATACACTCCTTAATTGAAGAATCGCAAAACCAGCAAGAAAAGAA
TGAACAAGAATTATTGGAATTAGATAAATGGGCAAGTTTGTGGAATTGGTTTAACATAACAAATTGGCTG
TGGTATATAAAATTATTCATAATGATAGTAGGAGGCTTGGTAGGTTTAAGAATAGTTTTTGCTGTACTTT
CTATAGTGAATAGAGTTAGGCAGGGATATTCACCATTATCGTTTCAGACCCACCTCCCAACCCCGAGGGG
ACCCGACAGGCCCGAAGGAATAGAAGAAGAAGGTGGAGAGAGAGACAGAGACAGATCCATTCGATTAGTG
AACGGATCTCGACGGTATCGCCAAATGGCAGTATTCATCCACAATTTTAAAAGAAAAGGGGGGATTGGGG
GGTACAGTGCAGGGGAAAGAATAGTAGACATAATAGCAACAGACATACAAACTAAAGAATTACAAAAACA
AATTACAAAAATTCAAAATTTTCGGGTTTATTACAGGGACAGCAGAGATCCAGTTTGGATCGATAAGCTT
GATATCGAATTCGGGCCAGATATACGCGTCGTGAGGCTCCGGTGCCCGTCAGTGGGCAGAGCGCACATCG
CCCACAGTCCCCGAGAAGTTGGGGGGAGGGGTCGGCAATTGAACCGGTGCCTAGAGAAGGTGGCGCGGGG
TAAACTGGGAAAGTGATGTCGTGTACTGGCTCCGCCTTTTTCCCGAGGGTGGGGGAGAACCGTATATAAG
TGCAGTAGTCGCCGTGAACGTTCTTTTTCGCAACGGGTTTGCCGCCAGAACACAGGTAAGTGCCGTGTGT
GGTTCCCGCGGGCCTGGCCTCTTTACGGGTTATGGCCCTTGCGTGCCTTGAATTACTTCCACCTGGCTGC
AGTACGTGATTCTTGATCCCGAGCTTCGGGTTGGAAGTGGGTGGGAGAGTTCGAGGCCTTGCGCTTAAGG
AGCCCCTTCGCCTCGTGCTTGAGTTGAGGCCTGGCCTGGGCGCTGGGGCCGCCGCGTGCGAATCTGGTGG
CACCTTCGCGCCTGTCTCGCTGCTTTCGATAAGTCTCTAGCCATTTAAAATTTTTGATGACCTGCTGCGA
CGCTTTTTTTCTGGCAAGATAGTCTTGTAAATGCGGGCCAAGATCTGCACACTGGTATTTCGGTTTTTGG
GGCCGCGGGCGGCGACGGGGCCCGTGCGTCCCAGCGCACATGTTCGGCGAGGCGGGGCCTGCGAGCGCGG
CCACCGAGAATCGGACGGGGGTAGTCTCAAGCTGGCCGGCCTGCTCTGGTGCCTGGCCTCGCGCCGCCGT
GTATCGCCCCGCCCTGGGCGGCAAGGCTGGCCCGGTCGGCACCAGTTGCGTGAGCGGAAAGATGGCCGCT
TCCCGGCCCTGCTGCAGGGAGCTCAAAATGGAGGACGCGGCGCTCGGGAGAGCGGGCGGGTGAGTCACCC
ACACAAAGGAAAAGGGCCTTTCCGTCCTCAGCCGTCGCTTCATGTGACTCCACGGAGTACCGGGCGCCGT
CCAGGCACCTCGATTAGTTCTCGAGCTTTTGGAGTACGTCGTCTTTAGGTTGGGGGGAGGGGTTTTATGC
GATGGAGTTTCCCCACACTGAGTGGGTGGAGACTGAAGTTAGGCCAGCTTGGCACTTGATGTAATTCTCC
TTGGAATTTGCCCTTTTTGAGTTTGGATCTTGGTTCATTCTCAAGCCTCAGACAGTGGTTCAAAGTTTTT
TTCTTCCATTTCAGGTGTCGTGAGGCTAGCGAATTCTCACGCGTCAAGTGGAGCAAGGCAGGTGGACAGT
GGATCCCCGCGGCCGCATGCAGATTTTCGTGAAAACCCTTACGGGGAAGACCATCACCCTCGAGGTTGAA
CCCTCGGATACGATAGAAAATGTAAAGGCCAAGATCCAGGATAAGGAAGGAATTCCTCCTGATCAGCAGA
GACTGATCTTTGCTGGCAAGCAGCTGGAAGATGGACGTACTTTGTCTGACTACAATATTCAAAAGGAGTC
TACTCTTCATCTTGTGTTGAGACTTCGTGGTGGTGCTAAGAAAAGGAAGAAGAAGTCTTACACCACTCCC
AAGAAGAATAAGCACAAGAGAAAGAAGGTTAAGCTGGCTGTCCTGAAATATTATAGGGTGGATGAGAATG
GCAGGATTAGTCGCCTTCGTCGAGAGTGCCCTTCTGATGAATGTGGTGCTGGGGTGTTTATGGCAAGTCA
CTTTGACAGACATTATTGTGGCAAATGTTGTCTGACTTACTGTTTCAACAAACCAGAAGACAAGGACTAC
AAAGACCACGACGGTGACTATAAGGACCACGACATCGACTACAAAGACGATGACGACAAGTAAGCCCCTC
TCCCTCCCCCCCCCCTAACGTTACTGGCCGAAGCCGCTTGGAATAAGGCCGGTGTGCGTTTGTCTATATG
TTATTTTCCACCATATTGCCGTCTTTTGGCAATGTGAGGGCCCGGAAACCTGGCCCTGTCTTCTTGACGA
GCATTCCTAGGGGTCTTTCCCCTCTCGCCAAAGGAATGCAAGGTCTGTTGAATGTCGTGAAGGAAGCAGT
TCCTCTGGAAGCTTCTTGAAGACAAACAACGTCTGTAGCGACCCTTTGCAGGCAGCGGAACCCCCCACCT
GGCGACAGGTGCCTCTGCGGCCAAAAGCCACGTGTATAAGATACACCTGCAAAGGCGGCACAACCCCAGT
GCCACGTTGTGAGTTGGATAGTTGTGGAAAGAGTCAAATGGCTCTCCTCAAGCGTATTCAACAAGGGGCT
GAAGGATGCCCAGAAGGTACCCCATTGTATGGGATCTGATCTGGGGCCTCGGTACACATGCTTTACATGT
GTTTAGTCGAGGTTAAAAAAACGTCTAGGCCCCCCGAACCACGGGGACGTGGTTTTCCTTTGAAAAACAC
GATGATAATATGGCCACAACCATGGTGAGCAAGGGCGCCGAGCTGTTCACCGGCATCGTGCCCATCCTGA
TCGAGCTGAATGGCGATGTGAATGGCCACAAGTTCAGCGTGAGCGGCGAGGGCGAGGGCGATGCCACCTA
CGGCAAGCTGACCCTGAAGTTCATCTGCACCACCGGCAAGCTGCCTGTGCCCTGGCCCACCCTGGTGACC
ACCCTGAGCTACGGCGTGCAGTGCTTCTCACGCTACCCCGATCACATGAAGCAGCACGACTTCTTCAAGA
GCGCCATGCCTGAGGGCTACATCCAGGAGCGCACCATCTTCTTCGAGGATGACGGCAACTACAAGTCGCG
CGCCGAGGTGAAGTTCGAGGGCGATACCCTGGTGAATCGCATCGAGCTGACCGGCACCGATTTCAAGGAG
GATGGCAACATCCTGGGCAATAAGATGGAGTACAACTACAACGCCCACAATGTGTACATCATGACCGACA
AGGCCAAGAATGGCATCAAGGTGAACTTCAAGATCCGCCACAACATCGAGGATGGCAGCGTGCAGCTGGC
CGACCACTACCAGCAGAATACCCCCATCGGCGATGGCCCTGTGCTGCTGCCCGATAACCACTACCTGTCC
ACCCAGAGCGCCCTGTCCAAGGACCCCAACGAGAAGCGCGATCACATGATCTACTTCGGCTTCGTGACCG
CCGCCGCCATCACCCACGGCATGGATGAGCTGTACAAGTGAGCGGCCGCAACTCCCACCTGCAACATGCG
TGACTGACTGAGGCCGCGACTCTAGAGTCGACCTGCAGGCATGCAAGCTTGATATCAAGCTTATCGATAA
TCAACCTCTGGATTACAAAATTTGTGAAAGATTGACTGGTATTCTTAACTATGTTGCTCCTTTTACGCTA
TGTGGATACGCTGCTTTAATGCCTTTGTATCATGCTATTGCTTCCCGTATGGCTTTCATTTTCTCCTCCT
TGTATAAATCCTGGTTGCTGTCTCTTTATGAGGAGTTGTGGCCCGTTGTCAGGCAACGTGGCGTGGTGTG
CACTGTGTTTGCTGACGCAACCCCCACTGGTTGGGGCATTGCCACCACCTGTCAGCTCCTTTCCGGGACT
TTCGCTTTCCCCCTCCCTATTGCCACGGCGGAACTCATCGCCGCCTGCCTTGCCCGCTGCTGGACAGGGG
CTCGGCTGTTGGGCACTGACAATTCCGTGGTGTTGTCGGGGAAATCATCGTCCTTTCCTTGGCTGCTCGC
CTGTGTTGCCACCTGGATTCTGCGCGGGACGTCCTTCTGCTACGTCCCTTCGGCCCTCAATCCAGCGGAC
CTTCCTTCCCGCGGCCTGCTGCCGGCTCTGCGGCCTCTTCCGCGTCTTCGCCTTCGCCCTCAGACGAGTC
GGATCTCCCTTTGGGCCGCCTCCCCGCATCGATACCGTCGACCTCGAGGGAATTAATTCGAGCTCGGTAC
CTTTAAGACCAATGACTTACAAGGCAGCTGTAGATCTTAGCCACTTTTTAAAAGAAAAGGGGGGACTGGA
AGGGCTAATTCACTCCCAACGAAGACAAGATCTGCTTTTTGCTTGTACTGGGTCTCTCTGGTTAGACCAG
ATCTGAGCCTGGGAGCTCTCTGGCTAACTAGGGAACCCACTGCTTAAGCCTCAATAAAGCTTGCCTTGAG
TGCTTCAAGTAGTGTGTGCCCGTCTGTTGTGTGACTCTGGTAACTAGAGATCCCTCAGACCCTTTTAGTC
AGTGTGGAAAATCTCTAGCAGCATCTAGAATTAATTCCGTGTATTCTATAGTGTCACCTAAATCGTATGT
GTATGATACATAAGGTTATGTATTAATTGTAGCCGCGTTCTAACGACAATATGTACAAGCCTAATTGTGT
AGCATCTGGCTTACTGAAGCAGACCCTATCATCTCTCTCGTAAACTGCCGTCAGAGTCGGTTTGGTTGGA
CGAACCTTCTGAGTTTCTGGTAACGCCGTCCCGCACCCGGAAATGGTCAGCGAACCAATCAGCAGGGTCA
TCGCTAGCCAGATCCTCTACGCCGGACGCATCGTGGCCGGCATCACCGGCGCCACAGGTGCGGTTGCTGG
CGCCTATATCGCCGACATCACCGATGGGGAAGATCGGGCTCGCCACTTCGGGCTCATGAGCGCTTGTTTC
GGCGTGGGTATGGTGGCAGGCCCCGTGGCCGGGGGACTGTTGGGCGCCATCTCCTTGCATGCACCATTCC
TTGCGGCGGCGGTGCTCAACGGCCTCAACCTACTACTGGGCTGCTTCCTAATGCAGGAGTCGCATAAGGG
AGAGCGTCGAATGGTGCACTCTCAGTACAATCTGCTCTGATGCCGCATAGTTAAGCCAGCCCCGACACCC
GCCAACACCCGCTGACGCGCCCTGACGGGCTTGTCTGCTCCCGGCATCCGCTTACAGACAAGCTGTGACC
GTCTCCGGGAGCTGCATGTGTCAGAGGTTTTCACCGTCATCACCGAAACGCGCGAGACGAAAGGGCCTCG
TGATACGCCTATTTTTATAGGTTAATGTCATGATAATAATGGTTTCTTAGACGTCAGGTGGCACTTTTCG
GGGAAATGTGCGCGGAACCCCTATTTGTTTATTTTTCTAAATACATTCAAATATGTATCCGCTCATGAGA
CAATAACCCTGATAAATGCTTCAATAATATTGAAAAAGGAAGAGTATGAGTATTCAACATTTCCGTGTCG
CCCTTATTCCCTTTTTTGCGGCATTTTGCCTTCCTGTTTTTGCTCACCCAGAAACGCTGGTGAAAGTAAA
AGATGCTGAAGATCAGTTGGGTGCACGAGTGGGTTACATCGAACTGGATCTCAACAGCGGTAAGATCCTT
GAGAGTTTTCGCCCCGAAGAACGTTTTCCAATGATGAGCACTTTTAAAGTTCTGCTATGTGGCGCGGTAT
TATCCCGTATTGACGCCGGGCAAGAGCAACTCGGTCGCCGCATACACTATTCTCAGAATGACTTGGTTGA
GTACTCACCAGTCACAGAAAAGCATCTTACGGATGGCATGACAGTAAGAGAATTATGCAGTGCTGCCATA
ACCATGAGTGATAACACTGCGGCCAACTTACTTCTGACAACGATCGGAGGACCGAAGGAGCTAACCGCTT
TTTTGCACAACATGGGGGATCATGTAACTCGCCTTGATCGTTGGGAACCGGAGCTGAATGAAGCCATACC
AAACGACGAGCGTGACACCACGATGCCTGTAGCAATGGCAACAACGTTGCGCAAACTATTAACTGGCGAA
CTACTTACTCTAGCTTCCCGGCAACAATTAATAGACTGGATGGAGGCGGATAAAGTTGCAGGACCACTTC
TGCGCTCGGCCCTTCCGGCTGGCTGGTTTATTGCTGATAAATCTGGAGCCGGTGAGCGTGGGTCTCGCGG
TATCATTGCAGCACTGGGGCCAGATGGTAAGCCCTCCCGTATCGTAGTTATCTACACGACGGGGAGTCAG
GCAACTATGGATGAACGAAATAGACAGATCGCTGAGATAGGTGCCTCACTGATTAAGCATTGGTAACTGT
CAGACCAAGTTTACTCATATATACTTTAGATTGATTTAAAACTTCATTTTTAATTTAAAAGGATCTAGGT
GAAGATCCTTTTTGATAATC
Features (pLannotate 1.2.2; 36 found; start..end, strand, type, name):
     77..665     +  rep_origin     ori: high-copy-number ColE1/pMB1/pBR322/pUC origin of replication
    848..904     +  CDS            lacI (fragment): lac repressor; lacI; The lac repressor binds to the lac operator to inhibit transcription in E. coli. This inhibition can be relieved by adding lactose or isopropyl-β-D-thiogalactopyranoside (IPTG).
    911..1240    +  promoter       SV40 promoter: SV40 enhancer and early promoter
   1440..1559    +  CDS            gpt (fragment): XGPT_ECOLI - Also known as gpp, gxu. Experimental evidence at protein level: Swiss-Prot protein existence level 1. Purine salvage pathway enzyme that catalyzes the transfer of the ribosyl-5-phosphate group from 5-phospho-alpha-D-ribose 1- diphosphate (PRPP) to the N9 position of the 6-oxopurines guanine and xanthine to form the corresponding ribonucleotides GMP (guanosine 5'- monophosphate) and XMP (xanthosine 5'-monophosphate), with the release of PPi. To a lesser extent, also acts on hypoxanthine (PubMed:9100006, PubMed:3886014). Does not ribophosphorylate adenine (PubMed:3886014). From Esch
   1559..1894    +  CDS            gpt (fragment): XGPT_ECOLI - Also known as gpp, gxu. Experimental evidence at protein level: Swiss-Prot protein existence level 1. Purine salvage pathway enzyme that catalyzes the transfer of the ribosyl-5-phosphate group from 5-phospho-alpha-D-ribose 1- diphosphate (PRPP) to the N9 position of the 6-oxopurines guanine and xanthine to form the corresponding ribonucleotides GMP (guanosine 5'- monophosphate) and XMP (xanthosine 5'-monophosphate), with the release of PPi. To a lesser extent, also acts on hypoxanthine (PubMed:9100006, PubMed:3886014). Does not ribophosphorylate adenine (PubMed:3886014). From Esch
   1989..2294    +  CDS            frsA (fragment): FRSA_ECOLI - Also known as yafA. Experimental evidence at protein level: Swiss-Prot protein existence level 1. Catalyzes the hydrolysis of esters (PubMed:15808744). Displays esterase activity toward pNP-butyrate (PubMed:15808744). May stimulate mixed-acid fermentation by acting as a fermentation/respiration switch that down-regulates respiration and up- regulates fermentation rates (PubMed:15169777). From Escherichia coli (strain K12).
   2298..2372    +  CDS            small t antigen (fragment): SV40 (simian virus 40) small t antigen
   2374..2439    +  intron         small t intron: SV40 (simian virus 40) small t antigen intron
   2569..2589    +  CDS            SV40 NLS: nuclear localization signal of SV40 (simian virus 40) large T antigen
   2908..2991    +  CDS            large T antigen (fragment): large T antigen from SV40 (simian virus 40)
   3014..3148    +  polyA_signal   SV40 poly(A) signal: SV40 polyadenylation signal
   3315..3644    +  CDS            nef (fragment): NEF_HV1BR - Experimental evidence at protein level: Swiss-Prot protein existence level 1. Extracellular Nef protein targets CD4(+) T-lymphocytes for apoptosis by interacting with CXCR4 surface receptors (PubMed:14990729). From Human immunodeficiency virus type 1 group M subtype B (isolate BRU/LAI) (HIV-1).
   3692..3949    +  LTR            5' LTR (truncated): truncated 5' long terminal repeat (LTR) from HIV-1
   3996..4121    +  misc_feature   HIV-1 Ψ: packaging signal of human immunodeficiency virus type 1
   4105..4443    +  CDS            HIV-1 gag (fragment): gag protein from human immunodeficiency virus 1; gag
   4618..4851    +  misc_feature   RRE: The Rev response element (RRE) of HIV-1 allows for Rev-dependent mRNA export from the nucleus to the cytoplasm.
   5228..5328    +  CDS            Rev (fragment): human immunodeficiency virus 1 (HIV-1) Rev protein; rev; enhances nuclear export of unspliced and incompletely spliced viral mRNAs
   5365..5482    +  misc_feature   cPPT/CTS: central polypurine tract and central termination sequence of HIV-1
   5519..5542    -  misc_feature   MCS (fragment): pBluescript multiple cloning site
   5565..6743    +  promoter       EF-1α promoter: strong constitutive promoter for human elongation factor EF-1α
   6807..7034    +  CDS            UBIQ_CERCA: Experimental evidence at protein level: Swiss-Prot protein existence level 1. Ubiquitin exists either covalently attached to another protein, or free (unanchored). When covalently bound, it is conjugated to target proteins via an isopeptide bond either as a monomer (monoubiquitin), a polymer linked via different Lys residues of the ubiquitin (polyubiquitin chains) or a linear polymer linked via the initiator Met of the ubiquitin (linear polyubiquitin chains). Polyubiquitin chains, when attached to a target protein, have different functions depending on the Lys residue of the ubiquitin that is
   7092..7238    +  CDS            rps27ae (fragment): RS27A_METLZ - Protein inferred from homology: Swiss-Prot protein existence level 3. From Methanocorpusculum labreanum (strain ATCC 43576 / DSM 4855 / Z).
   7345..7931    +  misc_feature   IRES2: internal ribosome entry site (IRES) of the encephalomyocarditis virus (EMCV)
   7932..8651    +  CDS            AcGFP1: Aequorea coerulescens GFP mammalian codon-optimized
   8700..8730    +  misc_feature   MCS (fragment): pUC18/19 multiple cloning site
   8731..8749    +  misc_feature   MCS (fragment): pBluescript multiple cloning site
   8749..9337    +  misc_feature   WPRE: woodchuck hepatitis virus posttranscriptional regulatory element
   9338..9360    +  misc_feature   MCS (fragment): pBluescript multiple cloning site
   9377..9445    +  CDS            nef (fragment): NEF_HV1Z2 - Experimental evidence at protein level: Swiss-Prot protein existence level 1. Extracellular Nef protein targets CD4(+) T-lymphocytes for apoptosis by interacting with CXCR4 surface receptors. From Human immunodeficiency virus type 1 group M subtype D (isolate Z2/CDC-Z34) (HIV-1).
   9447..9680    +  LTR            3' LTR (ΔU3): self-inactivating 3' long terminal repeat (LTR) from HIV-1
   9705..9723    -  promoter       SP6 promoter: promoter for bacteriophage SP6 RNA polymerase
   9951..10230   +  CDS            TcR (fragment): tetracycline efflux protein; tet; confers resistance to tetracycline
  10231..10279   -  misc_feature   bom (fragment): basis of mobility region from pBR322
  10381..10416   -  CDS            rop (fragment): Rop protein, which maintains plasmids at low copy number; rop
  10511..10615   +  promoter       AmpR promoter: bla
  10616..11476   +  CDS            AmpR: β-lactamase; bla; confers resistance to ampicillin, carbenicillin, and related antibiotics
