[The description below was written by a language model from this plasmid's Addgene catalogue record and pLannotate feature annotations shown in this document.]
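Description:
pHR RPS27A K107/113R-3xFlag_IRES-GFP is an HIV-1-based lentiviral transfer plasmid on the pHR backbone, used to express a mutant form of human RPS27A in mammalian cells. In bacteria it is maintained through a high-copy ColE1/pUC-type origin and selected with ampicillin via the β-lactamase gene. The backbone also carries non-functional remnants of older vectors, including an SV40 promoter followed by gpt fragments, SV40 t-antigen and poly(A) sequences, and pieces of tetracycline resistance, rop and bom. The annotated lentiviral elements are a 5' LTR called as truncated, the Ψ packaging signal with adjoining gag sequence, the Rev response element, the cPPT/CTS, a WPRE, and a ΔU3 self-inactivating 3' LTR. Together these allow the genome to be packaged, exported and integrated when the viral proteins are supplied in trans, while LTR promoter activity is disabled after integration.

The payload is a bicistronic cassette driven by the EF-1α promoter. The first open reading frame encodes RPS27A, the natural fusion of ubiquitin to ribosomal protein eS31; the automated annotation reports it as a ubiquitin match followed by a ribosomal S27a-like fragment. The eS31 portion carries K107R and K113R substitutions, which the record describes as a ubiquitination-site double mutant. The catalogue entry lists a C-terminal 3xFlag tag for detection or immunoprecipitation, although the feature table does not annotate it separately. Downstream, an EMCV IRES directs translation of AcGFP1 from the same transcript, so green fluorescence marks transduced cells; GFP is the only mammalian selectable marker listed. The associated publication concerns E3 ligase-dependent degradation of translation factors on stalled ribosomes, which suggests use as a ubiquitination-deficient eS31 in such studies.
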