Addgene plasmid #198392: pHR RPS27A K107/113R-3xFlag_IRES-GFP
Purpose: RPS27A K107/113R (ubiquitin/ribosomal protein eS31 fusion) expression
Depositing lab: Jack Taunton. Depositing organization: University of California, San Francisco (UCSF). Publication: An E3 ligase network engages GCN1 to promote the degradation of translation factors on stalled ribosomes. Oltion K, Carelli JD, Yang T, See SK, Wang HY, Kampmann M, Taunton J. Cell. 2023 Jan 19;186(2):346-362.e17. doi: 10.1016/j.cell.2022.12.025. Epub 2023 Jan 12. PubMed 36638793.
Backbone
  Vector backbone: pHR
  Vector type: Mammalian Expression, Lentiviral
  Selectable markers: GFP
Growth in bacteria
  Bacterial resistance: Ampicillin, 100 μg/mL
  Growth temperature: 37°C
  Growth strain: NEB Stable
  Copy number: High Copy
Gene/Insert
  Gene/Insert name: RPS27A
  Species: H. sapiens (human)
  Mutation: ubiquitination site double mutant (K107/113R)
  Entrez Gene: RPS27A (a.k.a. CEP80, HEL112, S27A, UBA80, UBC, UBCEP1, UBCEP80, eS31)
  Promoter: EF1A
  Tag / fusion protein: 3xFlag (C terminal on insert)
  Cloning method: Gibson Cloning
Terms and licenses: Academic/Nonprofit Terms; Industry Terms: Not Available to Industry
How to cite: pHR RPS27A K107/113R-3xFlag_IRES-GFP was a gift from Jack Taunton (Addgene plasmid # 198392 ; http://n2t.net/addgene:198392 ; RRID:Addgene_198392)
